Addgene plasmid #32025: pRSF-KpDcr1deltaC(N184A)
Depositing lab: David Bartel. Depositing organization: Whitehead Institute for Biomedical Research. Publication: The inside-out mechanism of dicers from budding yeasts. Weinberg DE, Nakanishi K, Patel DJ, Bartel DP. Cell. 2011 Jul 22;146(2):262-76. 10.1016/j.cell.2011.06.021 PubMed 21784247.
Backbone
  Vector backbone: sumo-pRSFduet-1
  Backbone manufacturer: Novagen
  Backbone size w/o insert (bp): 4100
  Modifications to backbone: amino-terminal Ulp1-cleavable His6-SUMO
  Vector type: Bacterial Expression
Growth in bacteria
  Bacterial resistance: Kanamycin, 50 μg/mL
  Growth temperature: 37°C
  Growth strain: DH5alpha
  Copy number: Unknown
Gene/Insert
  Gene/Insert name: DCR1(15-355)
  Species: K. polysporus
  Mutation: N184A
  Promoter: T7
  Tag / fusion protein: His6-SUMO (N terminal on backbone)
  Cloning method: Restriction Enzyme; 5′ cloning site BamHI (unknown if destroyed); 3′ cloning site XhoI (unknown if destroyed)
  Sequencing primers: 5′ T7
Terms and licenses: Academic/Nonprofit Terms; Industry Terms: Not Available to Industry
Depositor comments: The species of DCR1 is Kluyveromyces polysporus, which is also known as Vanderwaltozyma polyspora
How to cite: pRSF-KpDcr1deltaC(N184A) was a gift from David Bartel (Addgene plasmid # 32025 ; http://n2t.net/addgene:32025 ; RRID:Addgene_32025)
