[The description below was written by a language model from this plasmid's Addgene catalogue record and pLannotate feature annotations shown in this document.]
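Description:
pRSF-KpDcr1deltaC(N184A) is a bacterial expression plasmid built on a modified Novagen pRSFDuet-1 backbone that supplies an amino-terminal His6-SUMO tag removable with Ulp1 protease. It replicates from the RSF1030 origin, which is compatible with other common origins and so allows co-maintenance with additional plasmids in E. coli, and it is selected with kanamycin through an aph(3')-Ia resistance gene. The backbone also carries lacI with its own promoter, providing the lac repressor that normally keeps T7-driven expression off until IPTG induction in a host that supplies T7 RNA polymerase.

The insert, cloned between BamHI and XhoI, encodes residues 15–355 of Dcr1, the Dicer of the budding yeast Kluyveromyces polysporus (also called Vanderwaltozyma polyspora), carrying an N184A substitution. As the name indicates, this is a C-terminally truncated form of the protein. Transcription runs from a T7 promoter, which spans the numbering origin of the circular record and is therefore annotated only as a fragment, through the His tag, a thrombin site and the SUMO (yeast SMT3) module into the Dcr1 coding region, ending at a T7 terminator. The automated annotation does not recognise Dcr1 itself, but flags a short stretch with homology to bacterial RNase III, consistent with a double-stranded RNA nuclease domain. The small capTEV, SET1, TcR and extra AmpR promoter fragments are most likely incidental matches to tag and backbone sequence rather than functional elements.

The design suits recombinant production and affinity purification of the mutant truncated Dicer, followed by tag removal. The record does not state what the N184A mutation does, but the associated publication concerns the mechanism of budding-yeast Dicers.
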