Features (pLannotate 1.2.2; 16 found; start..end, strand, type, name):
     33..49      +  CDS            capTEV™ (fragment): composite tag for in vivo biotinylation, TEV protease cleavage, and 6xHis tagging
     60..77      +  CDS            thrombin site: thrombin recognition and cleavage site
     90..382     +  CDS            SUMO (fragment): cleavable ubiquitin-like protein tag; S. cerevisiae SMT3 (truncated)
    756..893     +  CDS            rnc (fragment): RNC_HELHP - Protein inferred from homology: Swiss-Prot protein existence level 3. Digests double-stranded RNA. Involved in the processing of primary rRNA transcript to yield the immediate precursors to the large and small rRNAs (23S and 16S). Processes some mRNAs, and tRNAs when they are encoded in the rRNA operon. Processes pre-crRNA and tracrRNA of type II CRISPR loci if present in the organism. From Helicobacter hepaticus (strain ATCC 51449 / 3B1).
   1474..1491    +  CDS            SET1 (fragment): solubility-enhancement tag derived from T7 phage gene 10B
   1499..1546    +  terminator     T7 terminator: transcription terminator for bacteriophage T7 RNA polymerase
   1710..1767    +  promoter       AmpR promoter (fragment): bla
   1776..2591    -  CDS            KanR: aminoglycoside phosphotransferase; aph(3')-Ia; confers resistance to kanamycin in bacteria or G418 (Geneticin®) in eukaryotes
   2592..2683    -  promoter       AmpR promoter: bla
   2699..3448    -  rep_origin     RSF ori: Plasmids containing the RSF 1030 origin of replication can be propagated in E. coli cells that contain additional plasmids with compatible origins.
   3531..3595    -  CDS            TcR (fragment): tetracycline efflux protein; tet; confers resistance to tetracycline
   3610..3631    -  protein_bind   CAP binding site: CAP binding activates transcription in the presence of cAMP. E. coli catabolite activator protein
   3644..4726    -  CDS            lacI: lac repressor; lacI; The lac repressor binds to the lac operator to inhibit transcription in E. coli. This inhibition can be relieved by adding lactose or isopropyl-β-D-thiogalactopyranoside (IPTG).
   4727..4804    -  promoter       lacI promoter: lacI
   4812..4847    -  CDS            TcR (fragment): tetracycline efflux protein; tet; confers resistance to tetracycline
   4850..4866    +  promoter       T7 promoter (fragment): promoter for bacteriophage T7 RNA polymerase
>Addgene plasmid #32025 | pRSF-KpDcr1deltaC(N184A) | depositor full sequence | sequence record 36156 | pRSF-KpDcr1deltaC(N184A) sequence 4866 bps
CTTTAATAAGGAGATATACCATGGGCAGCAGCCATCATCATCATCATCACAGCAGCGGCCTGGTGCCGCG
CGGCAGCCATATGGCTAGCATGTCGGACTCAGAAGTCAATCAAGAAGCTAAGCCAGAGGTCAAGCCAGAA
GTCAAGCCTGAGACTCACATCAATTTAAAGGTGTCCGATGGATCTTCAGAGATCTTCTTCAAGATCAAAA
AGACCACTCCTTTAAGAAGGCTGATGGAAGCGTTCGCTAAAAGACAGGGTAAGGAAATGGACTCCTTAAG
ATTCTTGTACGACGGTATTAGAATCCAAGCTGATCAGACCCCTGAAGATTTGGACATGGAGGATAACGAT
ATTATTGAGGCTCACAGAGAACAGATTGGTGGATCCAGCAACGAGTTAAAAGTTAGAGAATTTTATAGAC
TCCACAATGCTTGTGTGAAATTGAAAGAGTCTATTAAATTGATTTATGAAAACCCATTGGTAACTGACCA
AAATGTTTTGAATTTGGGAACTGCAGAAAATACTATTGATTATACAATTTTAAACACACCTACACTAAAT
GTTGCTAAAACTTTACTGGGCAATAGATATTCATTAGATCTAATAGATCTTTTTCAATCTCATGATTTCA
AAGATTCAAACACTGATGTGGATATGTTTATTAAATATCCTGTGGTTTATGATGAAAATTTGGAAAATTT
AGCATTTATGCATAAAAGTTTTCCAAATATGAATGCACATCTAAATGATGCTCAAAAGACTCAATTATCT
AATGAAAGGTTAGAATTTTTGGGTGATAGTTGGCTAGGTGCTTTAGTTTCATATATTGTATACACCAGAT
TTCCTTCTGCAAATGAAGGTATGCTTTCTCAAATGAAAGAATCAATAGTAAATGCTAATAATCTATTTGA
TTGGAGTACAAAATTAAACTTCACCAAGAGATTACAAGGTAATATCGCTACACCTACTAGAGTGGTCAAA
GATAAAATGTCTAAACGTTATGCTGATTGTGTTGAAGCCTATATTGGTGCATTGGTTATTGATAGATTTG
GCACTGAGTTTTTGGATATCAAGGAATGGTTAGAAGAACTATCAGAAAAAAAATTGGCCAAATCGAGCCA
AATGGTGATAAAGGAACCATTAAATAAAAATGCTAAAAATGAATTAGCCGAATTACTGCAAATTAACAAA
TTAGGACATAAACTTCATTACAGAAAGCTTACAGAAATGCCTCCATTCAGAGTTGAAGTTAAAATAGGTG
ACATTCTGTTAGACGAAGCTGAAGGTAACAGTATAAGGGAAGCAGAACACAGAGCTGCGATGAAGGTATT
GGAAAATGATGAATTATTGAGGAAATATTCGGTTTATGATTTAGAGGATGGAAACTCGAAGAAATATTCT
ATTGAAGAGTAACTGCTGCGAAATTTGAACGCCAGCACATGGACTCGTCTACTAGCGCAGCTTAATTAAC
CTAGGCTGCTGCCACCGCTGAGCAATAACTAGCATAACCCCTTGGGGCCTCTAAACGGGTCTTGAGGGGT
TTTTTGCTGAAACCTCAGGCATTTGAGAAGCACACGGTCACACTGCTTCCGGTAGTCAATAAACCGGTAA
ACCAGCAATAGACATAAGCGGCTATTTAACGACCCTGCCCTGAACCGACGACAAGCTGACGACCGGGTCT
CCGCAAGTGGCACTTTTCGGGGAAATGTGCGCGGAACCCCTATTTGTTTATTTTTCTAAATACATTCAAA
TATGTATCCGCTCATGAATTAATTCTTAGAAAAACTCATCGAGCATCAAATGAAACTGCAATTTATTCAT
ATCAGGATTATCAATACCATATTTTTGAAAAAGCCGTTTCTGTAATGAAGGAGAAAACTCACCGAGGCAG
TTCCATAGGATGGCAAGATCCTGGTATCGGTCTGCGATTCCGACTCGTCCAACATCAATACAACCTATTA
ATTTCCCCTCGTCAAAAATAAGGTTATCAAGTGAGAAATCACCATGAGTGACGACTGAATCCGGTGAGAA
TGGCAAAAGTTTATGCATTTCTTTCCAGACTTGTTCAACAGGCCAGCCATTACGCTCGTCATCAAAATCA
CTCGCATCAACCAAACCGTTATTCATTCGTGATTGCGCCTGAGCGAGACGAAATACGCGGTCGCTGTTAA
AAGGACAATTACAAACAGGAATCGAATGCAACCGGCGCAGGAACACTGCCAGCGCATCAACAATATTTTC
ACCTGAATCAGGATATTCTTCTAATACCTGGAATGCTGTTTTCCCGGGGATCGCAGTGGTGAGTAACCAT
GCATCATCAGGAGTACGGATAAAATGCTTGATGGTCGGAAGAGGCATAAATTCCGTCAGCCAGTTTAGTC
TGACCATCTCATCTGTAACATCATTGGCAACGCTACCTTTGCCATGTTTCAGAAACAACTCTGGCGCATC
GGGCTTCCCATACAATCGATAGATTGTCGCACCTGATTGCCCGACATTATCGCGAGCCCATTTATACCCA
TATAAATCAGCATCCATGTTGGAATTTAATCGCGGCCTAGAGCAAGACGTTTCCCGTTGAATATGGCTCA
TACTCTTCCTTTTTCAATATTATTGAAGCATTTATCAGGGTTATTGTCTCATGAGCGGATACATATTTGA
ATGTATTTAGAAAAATAAACAAATAGGCATGCAGCGCTCTTCCGCTTCCTCGCTCACTGACTCGCTACGC
TCGGTCGTTCGACTGCGGCGAGCGGTGTCAGCTCACTCAAAAGCGGTAATACGGTTATCCACAGAATCAG
GGGATAAAGCCGGAAAGAACATGTGAGCAAAAAGCAAAGCACCGGAAGAAGCCAACGCCGCAGGCGTTTT
TCCATAGGCTCCGCCCCCCTGACGAGCATCACAAAAATCGACGCTCAAGCCAGAGGTGGCGAAACCCGAC
AGGACTATAAAGATACCAGGCGTTTCCCCCTGGAAGCTCCCTCGTGCGCTCTCCTGTTCCGACCCTGCCG
CTTACCGGATACCTGTCCGCCTTTCTCCCTTCGGGAAGCGTGGCGCTTTCTCATAGCTCACGCTGTTGGT
ATCTCAGTTCGGTGTAGGTCGTTCGCTCCAAGCTGGGCTGTGTGCACGAACCCCCCGTTCAGCCCGACCG
CTGCGCCTTATCCGGTAACTATCGTCTTGAGTCCAACCCGGTAAGACACGACTTATCGCCACTGGCAGCA
GCCATTGGTAACTGATTTAGAGGACTTTGTCTTGAAGTTATGCACCTGTTAAGGCTAAACTGAAAGAACA
GATTTTGGTGAGTGCGGTCCTCCAACCCACTTACCTTGGTTCAAAGAGTTGGTAGCTCAGCGAACCTTGA
GAAAACCACCGTTGGTAGCGGTGGTTTTTCTTTATTTATGAGATGATGAATCAATCGGTCTATCAAGTCA
ACGAACAGCTATTCCGTTACTCTAGATTTCAGTGCAATTTATCTCTTCAAATGTAGCACCTGAAGTCAGC
CCCATACGATATAAGTTGTAATTCTCATGTTAGTCATGCCCCGCGCCCACCGGAAGGAGCTGACTGGGTT
GAAGGCTCTCAAGGGCATCGGTCGAGATCCCGGTGCCTAATGAGTGAGCTAACTTACATTAATTGCGTTG
CGCTCACTGCCCGCTTTCCAGTCGGGAAACCTGTCGTGCCAGCTGCATTAATGAATCGGCCAACGCGCGG
GGAGAGGCGGTTTGCGTATTGGGCGCCAGGGTGGTTTTTCTTTTCACCAGTGAGACGGGCAACAGCTGAT
TGCCCTTCACCGCCTGGCCCTGAGAGAGTTGCAGCAAGCGGTCCACGCTGGTTTGCCCCAGCAGGCGAAA
ATCCTGTTTGATGGTGGTTAACGGCGGGATATAACATGAGCTGTCTTCGGTATCGTCGTATCCCACTACC
GAGATGTCCGCACCAACGCGCAGCCCGGACTCGGTAATGGCGCGCATTGCGCCCAGCGCCATCTGATCGT
TGGCAACCAGCATCGCAGTGGGAACGATGCCCTCATTCAGCATTTGCATGGTTTGTTGAAAACCGGACAT
GGCACTCCAGTCGCCTTCCCGTTCCGCTATCGGCTGAATTTGATTGCGAGTGAGATATTTATGCCAGCCA
GCCAGACGCAGACGCGCCGAGACAGAACTTAATGGGCCCGCTAACAGCGCGATTTGCTGGTGACCCAATG
CGACCAGATGCTCCACGCCCAGTCGCGTACCGTCTTCATGGGAGAAAATAATACTGTTGATGGGTGTCTG
GTCAGAGACATCAAGAAATAACGCCGGAACATTAGTGCAGGCAGCTTCCACAGCAATGGCATCCTGGTCA
TCCAGCGGATAGTTAATGATCAGCCCACTGACGCGTTGCGCGAGAAGATTGTGCACCGCCGCTTTACAGG
CTTCGACGCCGCTTCGTTCTACCATCGACACCACCACGCTGGCACCCAGTTGATCGGCGCGAGATTTAAT
CGCCGCGACAATTTGCGACGGCGCGTGCAGGGCCAGACTGGAGGTGGCAACGCCAATCAGCAACGACTGT
TTGCCCGCCAGTTGTTGTGCCACGCGGTTGGGAATGTAATTCAGCTCCGCCATCGCCGCTTCCACTTTTT
CCCGCGTTTTCGCAGAAACGTGGCTGGCCTGGTTCACCACGCGGGAAACGGTCTGATAAGAGACACCGGC
ATACTCTGCGACATCGTATAACGTTACTGGTTTCACATTCACCACCCTGAATTGACTCTCTTCCGGGCGC
TATCATGCCATACCGCGAAAGGTTTTGCGCCATTCGATGGTGTCCGGGATCTCGACGCTCTCCCTTATGC
GACTCCTGCATTAGGAAATTAATACGACTCACTATA
