>Addgene plasmid #32025 | pRSF-KpDcr1deltaC(N184A) | addgene partial sequence | sequence record 37650 | T7-term
GAGTCCATGTGCTGGCGTTCAAATTTCGCAGCAGNGGTTTCTTTACCAGACTCGAGTTACTCTTCAATAG
AATATTTCTTCGAGTTTCCATCCTCTAAATCATAAACCGAATATTTCCTCAATAATTCATCATTTTCCAA
TACCTTCATCGCAGCTCTGTGTTCTGCTTCCCTTATACTGTTACCTTCAGCTTCGTCTAACAGAATGTCA
CCTATTTTAACTTCAACTCTGAATGGAGGCATTTCTGTAAGCTTTCTGTAATGAAGTTTATGTCCTAATT
TGTTAATTTGCAGTAATTCGGCTAATTCATTTTTAGCATTTTTATTTAATGGTTCCTTTATCACCATTTG
GCTCGATTTGGCCAATTTTTTTTCTGATAGTTCTTCTAACCATTCCTTGATATCCAAAAACTCAGTGCCA
AATCTATCAATAACCAATGCACCAATATAGGCTTCAACACAATCAGCATAACGTTTAGACATTTTATCTT
TGACCACTCTAGTAGGTGTAGCGATATTACCTTGTAATCTCTTGGTGAAGTTTAATTTTGTACTCCAATC
AAATAGATTATTAGCATTTACTATTGATTCTTTCATTTGAGAAAGCATACCTTCATTTGCAGAAGGAAAT
CTGGTGTATACAATATATGAAACTAAAGCACCTAGCCAACTATCACCCAAAAATTCTAACCTTTCATTAG
ATAATTGAGTCTTTTGAGCATCATTTAGATGTGCATTCATATTTGGAAAACTTTTATGCATAAATGCTAA
ATTTTCCAAATTTTCATCATAAACCACAGGATATTTAATAAACATATCCACATCAGTG
