>Addgene plasmid #32025 | pRSF-KpDcr1deltaC(N184A) | addgene partial sequence | sequence record 38435 | T7 5'-TAATACGACTCACTATAGGG-3'
ATATTTTGTTTAACTTTAATAAGGAGATATACCATGGGCAGCAGCCATCATCATCATCATCACAGCAGCG
GCCTGGTGCCGCGCGGCAGCCACATGGCAAGCATGTCGGACTCAGAAGTCAATCAAGAAGCTAAGCCAGA
GGTCAAGCCAGAAGTCAAGCCTGAGACTCACATCAATTTAAAGGTGTCCGATGGATCTTCAGAGATCTTC
TTCAAGATCAAAAAGACCACTCCTTTAAGAAGGCTGATGGAAGCGTTCGCTAAAAGACAGGGTAAGGAAA
TGGACTCCTTAAGATTCTTGTACGACGGTATTAGAATCCAAGCTGATCAGACCCCTGAAGATTTGGACAT
GGAGGATAACGATATTATTGAGGCTCACAGAGAACAGATTGGTGGATCCAACGAGTTAAAAGTTAGAGAA
TTTTATAGACTCCACAATGCTTGTGTGAAATTGAAAGAGTCTATTAAATTGATTTATGAAAACCCATTGG
TAACTGACCAAAATGTTTTGAATTTGGGAACTGCAGAAAATACTATTGATTATACAATTTTAAACACACC
TACACTAAATGTTGCTAAAACTTTACTGGGCAATAGATATTCATTAGATCTAATAGATCTTTTTCAATCT
CATGATTTCAAAGATTCAAACACTGATGTGGATATGTTTATTAAATATCCTGTGGTTTATGATGAAAATT
TGGAAAATTTAGCATTTATGCATAAAAGTTTTCCAAATATGAATGCACATCTAAATGATGCTCAAAAGAC
TCAATTATCTAATGAAAGGTTAGAATTTTTGGGTGATAGTTGGCTAGGTGCTTTAGTTTCATATATTGTA
TACACCAGATTTCCTTCTGCAAATGA
